>Addgene plasmid #116451 | pHAGE-PDGFRA-R558C | addgene full sequence | sequence record 252523 | Addgene NGS Result
TGGAAGGGCTAATTCACTCCCAAAGAAGACAAGATATCCTTGATCTGTGGATCTACCACACACAAGGCTA
CTTCCCTGATTAGCAGAACTACACACCAGGGCCAGGGGTCAGATATCCACTGACCTTTGGATGGTGCTAC
AAGCTAGTACCAGTTGAGCCAGATAAGGTAGAAGAGGCCAATAAAGGAGAGAACACCAGCTTGTTACACC
CTGTGAGCCTGCATGGGATGGATGACCCGGAGAGAGAAGTGTTAGAGTGGAGGTTTGACAGCCGCCTAGC
ATTTCATCACGTGGCCCGAGAGCTGCATCCGGAGTACTTCAAGAACTGCTGATATCGAGCTTGCTACAAG
GGACTTTCCGCTGGGGACTTTCCAGGGAGGCGTGGCCTGGGCGGGACTGGGGAGTGGCGAGCCCTCAGAT
CCTGCATATAAGCAGCTGCTTTTTGCCTGTACTGGGTCTCTCTGGTTAGACCAGATCTGAGCCTGGGAGC
TCTCTGGCTAACTAGGGAACCCACTGCTTAAGCCTCAATAAAGCTTGCCTTGAGTGCTTCAAGTAGTGTG
TGCCCGTCTGTTGTGTGACTCTGGTAACTAGAGATCCCTCAGACCCTTTTAGTCAGTGTGGAAAATCTCT
AGCAGTGGCGCCCGAACAGGGACTTGAAAGCGAAAGGGAAACCAGAGGAGCTCTCTCGACGCAGGACTCG
GCTTGCTGAAGCGCGCACGGCAAGAGGCGAGGGGCGGCGACTGGTGAGTACGCCAAAAATTTTGACTAGC
GGAGGCTAGAAGGAGAGAGATGGGTGCGAGAGCGTCAGTATTAAGCGGGGGAGAATTAGATCGCGATGGG
AAAAAATTCGGTTAAGGCCAGGGGGAAAGAAAAAATATAAATTAAAACATATAGTATGGGCAAGCAGGGA
GCTAGAACGATTCGCAGTTAATCCTGGCCTGTTAGAAACATCAGAAGGCTGTAGACAAATACTGGGACAG
CTACAACCATCCCTTCAGACAGGATCAGAAGAACTTAGATCATTATATAATACAGTAGCAACCCTCTATT
GTGTGCATCAAAGGATAGAGATAAAAGACACCAAGGAAGCTTTAGACAAGATAGAGGAAGAGCAAAACAA
AAGTAAGACCACCGCACAGCAAGCGGCCGGCCGCTGATCTTCAGACCTGGAGGAGGAGATATGAGGGACA
ATTGGAGAAGTGAATTATATAAATATAAAGTAGTAAAAATTGAACCATTAGGAGTAGCACCCACCAAGGC
AAAGAGAAGAGTGGTGCAGAGAGAAAAAAGAGCAGTGGGAATAGGAGCTTTGTTCCTTGGGTTCTTGGGA
GCAGCAGGAAGCACTATGGGCGCAGCGTCAATGACGCTGACGGTACAGGCCAGACAATTATTGTCTGGTA
TAGTGCAGCAGCAGAACAATTTGCTGAGGGCTATTGAGGCGCAACAGCATCTGTTGCAACTCACAGTCTG
GGGCATCAAGCAGCTCCAGGCAAGAATCCTGGCTGTGGAAAGATACCTAAAGGATCAACAGCTCCTGGGG
ATTTGGGGTTGCTCTGGAAAACTCATTTGCACCACTGCTGTGCCTTGGAATGCTAGTTGGAGTAATAAAT
CTCTGGAACAGATTTGGAATCACACGACCTGGATGGAGTGGGACAGAGAAATTAACAATTACACAAGCTT
AATACACTCCTTAATTGAAGAATCGCAAAACCAGCAAGAAAAGAATGAACAAGAATTATTGGAATTAGAT
AAATGGGCAAGTTTGTGGAATTGGTTTAACATAACAAATTGGCTGTGGTATATAAAATTATTCATAATGA
TAGTAGGAGGCTTGGTAGGTTTAAGAATAGTTTTTGCTGTACTTTCTATAGTGAATAGAGTTAGGCAGGG
ATATTCACCATTATCGTTTCAGACCCACCTCCCAACCCCGAGGGGACCCGACAGGCCCGAAGGAATAGAA
GAAGAAGGTGGAGAGAGAGACAGAGACAGATCCATTCGATTAGTGAACGGATCTCGACGGTATCGCCGAA
TTCACAAATGGCAGTATTCATCCACAATTTTAAAAGAAAAGGGGGGATTGGGGGGTACAGTGCAGGGGAA
AGAATAGTAGACATAATAGCAACAGACATACAAACTAAAGAATTACAAAAACAAATTACAAAAATTCAAA
ATTTTCGGGTTTATTACAGGGACAGCAGAGATCCAGTTTGGACTAGTCGTGAGGCTCCGGTGCCCGTCAG
TGGGCAGAGCGCACATCGCCCACAGTCCCCGAGAAGTTGGGGGGAGGGGTCGGCAATTGAACCGGTGCCT
AGAGAAGGTGGCGCGGGGTAAACTGGGAAAGTGATGTCGTGTACTGGCTCCGCCTTTTTCCCGAGGGTGG
GGGAGAACCGTATATAAGTGCAGTAGTCGCCGTGAACGTTCTTTTTCGCAACGGGTTTGCCGCCAGAACA
CAGGTAAGTGCCGTGTGTGGTTCCCGCGGGCCTGGCCTCTTTACGGGTTATGGCCCTTGCGTGCCTTGAA
TTACTTCCACCTGGCTGCAGTACGTGATTCTTGATCCCGAGCTTCGGGTTGGAAGTGGGTGGGAGAGTTC
GAGGCCTTGCGCTTAAGGAGCCCCTTCGCCTCGTGCTTGAGTTGAGGCCTGGCCTGGGCGCTGGGGCCGC
CGCGTGCGAATCTGGTGGCACCTTCGCGCCTGTCTCGCTGCTTTCGATAAGTCTCTAGCCATTTAAAATT
TTTGATGACCTGCTGCGACGCTTTTTTTCTGGCAAGATAGTCTTGTAAATGCGGGCCAAGATCTGCACAC
TGGTATTTCGGTTTTTGGGGCCGCGGGCGGCGACGGGGCCCGTGCGTCCCAGCGCACATGTTCGGCGAGG
CGGGGCCTGCGAGCGCGGCCACCGAGAATCGGACGGGGGTAGTCTCAAGCTGGCCGGCCTGCTCTGGTGC
CTGGCCTCGCGCCGCCGTGTATCGCCCCGCCCTGGGCGGCAAGGCTGGCCCGGTCGGCACCAGTTGCGTG
AGCGGAAAGATGGCCGCTTCCCGGCCCTGCTGCAGGGAGCTCAAAATGGAGGACGCGGCGCTCGGGAGAG
CGGGCGGGTGAGTCACCCACACAAAGGAAAAGGGCCTTTCCGTCCTCAGCCGTCGCTTCATGTGACTCCA
CGGAGTACCGGGCGCCGTCCAGGCACCTCGATTAGTTCTCGAGCTTTTGGAGTACGTCGTCTTTAGGTTG
GGGGGAGGGGTTTTATGCGATGGAGTTTCCCCACACTGAGTGGGTGGAGACTGAAGTTAGGCCAGCTTGG
CACTTGATGTAATTCTCCTTGGAATTTGCCCTTTTTGAGTTTGGATCTTGGTTCATTCTCAAGCCTCAGA
CAGTGGTTCAAAGTTTTTTTCTTCCATTTCAGGTGTCGTGAAGCGGCCCTGCAGATATCAACAAGTTTGT
ACAAAAAAGCAGGCACCATGGGGACTTCCCATCCGGCGTTCCTGGTCTTAGGCTGTCTTCTCACAGGGCT
GAGCCTAATCCTCTGCCAGCTTTCATTACCCTCTATCCTTCCAAATGAAAATGAAAAGGTTGTGCAGCTG
AATTCATCCTTTTCTCTGAGATGCTTTGGGGAGAGTGAAGTGAGCTGGCAGTACCCCATGTCTGAAGAAG
AGAGCTCCGATGTGGAAATCAGAAATGAAGAAAACAACAGCGGCCTTTTTGTGACGGTCTTGGAAGTGAG
CAGTGCCTCGGCGGCCCACACAGGGTTGTACACTTGCTATTACAACCACACTCAGACAGAAGAGAATGAG
CTTGAAGGCAGGCACATTTACATCTATGTGCCAGACCCAGATGTAGCCTTTGTACCTCTAGGAATGACGG
ATTATTTAGTCATCGTGGAGGATGATGATTCTGCCATTATACCTTGTCGCACAACTGATCCCGAGACTCC
TGTAACCTTACACAACAGTGAGGGGGTGGTACCTGCCTCCTACGACAGCAGACAGGGCTTTAATGGGACC
TTCACTGTAGGGCCCTATATCTGTGAGGCCACCGTCAAAGGAAAGAAGTTCCAGACCATCCCATTTAATG
TTTATGCTTTAAAAGCAACATCAGAGCTGGATCTAGAAATGGAAGCTCTTAAAACCGTGTATAAGTCAGG
GGAAACGATTGTGGTCACCTGTGCTGTTTTTAACAATGAGGTGGTTGACCTTCAATGGACTTACCCTGGA
GAAGTGAAAGGCAAAGGCATCACAATGCTGGAAGAAATCAAAGTCCCATCCATCAAATTGGTGTACACTT
TGACGGTCCCCGAGGCCACGGTGAAAGACAGTGGAGATTACGAATGTGCTGCCCGCCAGGCTACCAGGGA
GGTCAAAGAAATGAAGAAAGTCACTATTTCTGTCCATGAGAAAGGTTTCATTGAAATCAAACCCACCTTC
AGCCAGTTGGAAGCTGTCAACCTGCATGAAGTCAAACATTTTGTTGTAGAGGTGCGGGCCTACCCACCTC
CCAGGATATCCTGGCTGAAAAACAATCTGACTCTGATTGAAAATCTCACTGAGATCACCACTGATGTGGA
AAAGATTCAGGAAATAAGGTATCGAAGCAAATTAAAGCTGATCCGTGCTAAGGAAGAAGACAGTGGCCAT
TATACTATTGTAGCTCAAAATGAAGATGCTGTGAAGAGCTATACTTTTGAACTGTTAACTCAAGTTCCTT
CATCCATTCTGGACTTGGTCGATGATCACCATGGCTCAACTGGGGGACAGACGGTGAGGTGCACAGCTGA
AGGCACGCCGCTTCCTGATATTGAGTGGATGATATGCAAAGATATTAAGAAATGTAATAATGAAACTTCC
TGGACTATTTTGGCCAACAATGTCTCAAACATCATCACGGAGATCCACTCCCGAGACAGGAGTACCGTGG
AGGGCCGTGTGACTTTCGCCAAAGTGGAGGAGACCATCGCCGTGCGATGCCTGGCTAAGAATCTCCTTGG
AGCTGAGAACCGAGAGCTGAAGCTGGTGGCTCCCACCCTGCGTTCTGAACTCACGGTGGCTGCTGCAGTC
CTGGTGCTGTTGGTGATTGTGATCATCTCACTTATTGTCCTGGTTGTCATTTGGAAACAGAAACCGAGGT
ATGAAATTTGCTGGAGGGTCATTGAATCAATCAGCCCGGATGGACATGAATATATTTATGTGGACCCGAT
GCAGCTGCCTTATGACTCAAGATGGGAGTTTCCAAGAGATGGACTAGTGCTTGGTCGGGTCTTGGGGTCT
GGAGCGTTTGGGAAGGTGGTTGAAGGAACAGCCTATGGATTAAGCCGGTCCCAACCTGTCATGAAAGTTG
CAGTGAAGATGCTAAAACCCACGGCCAGATCCAGTGAAAAACAAGCTCTCATGTCTGAACTGAAGATAAT
GACTCACCTGGGGCCACATTTGAACATTGTAAACTTGCTGGGAGCCTGCACCAAGTCAGGCCCCATTTAC
ATCATCACAGAGTATTGCTTCTATGGAGATTTGGTCAACTATTTGCATAAGAATAGGGATAGCTTCCTGA
GCCACCACCCAGAGAAGCCAAAGAAAGAGCTGGATATCTTTGGATTGAACCCTGCTGATGAAAGCACACG
GAGCTATGTTATTTTATCTTTTGAAAACAATGGTGACTACATGGACATGAAGCAGGCTGATACTACACAG
TATGTCCCCATGCTAGAAAGGAAAGAGGTTTCTAAATATTCCGACATCCAGAGATCACTCTATGATCGTC
CAGCCTCATATAAGAAGAAATCTATGTTAGACTCAGAAGTCAAAAACCTCCTTTCAGATGATAACTCAGA
AGGCCTTACTTTATTGGATTTGTTGAGCTTCACCTATCAAGTTGCCCGAGGAATGGAGTTTTTGGCTTCA
AAAAATTGTGTCCACCGTGATCTGGCTGCTCGCAACGTCCTCCTGGCACAAGGAAAAATTGTGAAGATCT
GTGACTTTGGCCTGGCCAGAGACATCATGCATGATTCGAACTATGTGTCGAAAGGCAGTACCTTTCTGCC
CGTGAAGTGGATGGCTCCTGAGAGCATCTTTGACAACCTCTACACCACACTGAGTGATGTCTGGTCTTAT
GGCATTCTGCTCTGGGAGATCTTTTCCCTTGGTGGCACCCCTTACCCCGGCATGATGGTGGATTCTACTT
TCTACAATAAGATCAAGAGTGGGTACCGGATGGCCAAGCCTGACCACGCTACCAGTGAAGTCTACGAGAT
CATGGTGAAATGCTGGAACAGTGAGCCGGAGAAGAGACCCTCCTTTTACCACCTGAGTGAGATTGTGGAG
AATCTGCTGCCTGGACAATATAAAAAGAGTTATGAAAAAATTCACCTGGACTTCCTGAAGAGTGACCATC
CTGCTGTGGCACGCATGCGTGTGGACTCAGACAATGCATACATTGGTGTCACCTACAAAAACGAGGAAGA
CAAGCTGAAGGACTGGGAGGGTGGTCTGGATGAGCAGAGACTGAGCGCTGACAGTGGCTACATCATTCCT
CTGCCTGACATTGACCCTGTCCCTGAGGAGGAGGACCTGGGCAAGAGGAACAGACACAGCTCGCAGACCT
CTGAAGAGAGTGCCATTGAGACGGGTTCCAGCAGTTCCACCTTCATCAAGAGAGAGGACGAGACCATTGA
AGACATCGACATGATGGACGACATCGGCATAGACTCTTCAGACCTGGTGGAAGACAGCTTCCTGTAGAAC
CCAGCTTTCTTGTACAAAGTGGTTGATATCCAGCACAGTGGCGGCCGCTCGAGTCTAGAGGGCCCGCGGT
TCGAAGGTAAGCCTATCCCTAACCCTCTCCTCGGTCTCGATTCTACGCGTACCGGTTAGTAATGAGATCC
CTCCCCCCCCCCTAACGTTACTGGCCGAAGCCGCTTGGAATAAGGCCGGTGTGCGTTTGTCTATATGTTA
TTTTCCACCATATTGCCGTCTTTTGGCAATGTGAGGGCCCGGAAACCTGGCCCTGTCTTCTTGACGAGCA
TTCCTAGGGGTCTTTCCCCTCTCGCCAAAGGAATGCAAGGTCTGTTGAATGTCGTGAAGGAAGCAGTTCC
TCTGGAAGCTTCTTGAAGACAAACAACGTCTGTAGCGACCCTTTGCAGGCAGCGGAACCCCCCACCTGGC
GACAGGTGCCTCTGCGGCCAAAAGCCACGTGTATAAGATACACCTGCAAAGGCGGCACAACCCCAGTGCC
ACGTTGTGAGTTGGATAGTTGTGGAAAGAGTCAAATGGCTCTCCTCAAGCGTATTCAACAAGGGGCTGAA
GGATGCCCAGAAGGTACCCCATTGTATGGGATCTGATCTGGGGCCTCGGTGCACATGCTTTACATGTGTT
TAGTCGAGGTTAAAAAAACGTCTAGGCCCCCCGAACCACGGGGACGTGGTTTTCCTTTGAAAAACACGAT
GATAATATGGCCACACATATGGTGAGCAAGGGCGAGGAGCTGTTCACCGGGGTGGTGCCCATCCTGGTCG
AGCTGGACGGCGACGTAAACGGCCACAAGTTCAGCGTGTCCGGCGAGGGCGAGGGCGATGCCACCTACGG
CAAGCTGACCCTGAAGTTCATCTGCACCACCGGCAAGCTGCCCGTGCCCTGGCCCACCCTCGTGACCACC
CTGACCTACGGCGTGCAGTGCTTCAGCCGCTACCCCGACCACATGAAGCAGCACGACTTCTTCAAGTCCG
CCATGCCCGAAGGCTACGTCCAGGAGCGCACCATCTTCTTCAAGGACGACGGCAACTACAAGACCCGCGC
CGAGGTGAAGTTCGAGGGCGACACCCTGGTGAACCGCATCGAGCTGAAGGGCATCGACTTCAAGGAGGAC
GGCAACATCCTGGGGCACAAGCTGGAGTACAACTACAACAGCCACAACGTCTATATCATGGCCGACAAGC
AGAAGAACGGCATCAAGGTGAACTTCAAGATCCGCCACAACATCGAGGACGGCAGCGTGCAGCTCGCCGA
CCACTACCAGCAGAACACCCCCATCGGCGACGGCCCCGTGCTGCTGCCCGACAACCACTACCTGAGCACC
CAGTCCGCCCTGAGCAAAGACCCCAACGAGAAGCGCGATCACATGGTCCTGCTGGAGTTCGTGACCGCCG
CCGGGATCACTCTCGGCATGGACGAGCTGTACAAGTAAATCGATAGATCCTAATCAACCTCTGGATTACA
AAATTTGTGAAAGATTGACTGGTATTCTTAACTATGTTGCTCCTTTTACGCTATGTGGATACGCTGCTTT
AATGCCTTTGTATCATGCTATTGCTTCCCGTATGGCTTTCATTTTCTCCTCCTTGTATAAATCCTGGTTG
CTGTCTCTTTATGAGGAGTTGTGGCCCGTTGTCAGGCAACGTGGCGTGGTGTGCACTGTGTTTGCTGACG
CAACCCCCACTGGTTGGGGCATTGCCACCACCTGTCAGCTCCTTTCCGGGACTTTCGCTTTCCCCCTCCC
TATTGCCACGGCGGAACTCATCGCCGCCTGCCTTGCCCGCTGCTGGACAGGGGCTCGGCTGTTGGGCACT
GACAATTCCGTGGTGTTGTCGGGGAAATCATCGTCCTTTCCTTGGCTGCTCGCCTGTGTTGCCACCTGGA
TTCTGCGCGGGACGTCCTTCTGCTACGTCCCTTCGGCCCTCAATCCAGCGGACCTTCCTTCCCGCGGCCT
GCTGCCGGCTCTGCGGCCTCTTCCGCGTCTTCGCCTTCGCCCTCAGACGAGTCGGATCTCCCTTTGGGCC
GCCTCCCCGCCTGAGATCCTTTAAGACCAATGACTTACAAGGCAGCTGTAGATCTTAGCCACTTTTTAAA
AGAAAAGGGGGGACTGGAAGGGCTAATTCACTCCCAACGAAGACAAGATCTGCTTTTTGCTTGTACTGGG
TCTCTCTGGTTAGACCAGATCTGAGCCTGGGAGCTCTCTGGCTAACTAGGGAACCCACTGCTTAAGCCTC
AATAAAGCTTGCCTTGAGTGCTTCAAGTAGTGTGTGCCCGTCTGTTGTGTGACTCTGGTAACTAGAGATC
CCTCAGACCCTTTTAGTCAGTGTGGAAAATCTCTAGCAGTAGTAGTTCATGTCATCTTATTATTCAGTAT
TTATAACTTGCAAAGAAATGAATATCAGAGAGTGAGAGGCCCGGGTTAATTAAGGAAAGGGCTAGATCAT
TCTTGAAGACGAAAGGGCCTCGTGATACGCCTATTTTTATAGGTTAATGTCATGATAATAATGGTTTCTT
AGACGTCAGGTGGCACTTTTCGGGGAAATGTGCGCGGAACCCCTATTTGTTTATTTTTCTAAATACATTC
AAATATGTATCCGCTCATGAGACAATAACCCTGATAAATGCTTCAATAATATTGAAAAAGGAAGAGTATG
AGTATTCAACATTTCCGTGTCGCCCTTATTCCCTTTTTTGCGGCATTTTGCCTTCCTGTTTTTGCTCACC
CAGAAACGCTGGTGAAAGTAAAAGATGCTGAAGATCAGTTGGGTGCACGAGTGGGTTACATCGAACTGGA
TCTCAACAGCGGTAAGATCCTTGAGAGTTTTCGCCCCGAAGAACGTTTTCCAATGATGAGCACTTTTAAA
GTTCTGCTATGTGGCGCGGTATTATCCCGTGTTGACGCCGGGCAAGAGCAACTCGGTCGCCGCATACACT
ATTCTCAGAATGACTTGGTTGAGTACTCACCAGTCACAGAAAAGCATCTTACGGATGGCATGACAGTAAG
AGAATTATGCAGTGCTGCCATAACCATGAGTGATAACACTGCGGCCAACTTACTTCTGACAACGATCGGA
GGACCGAAGGAGCTAACCGCTTTTTTGCACAACATGGGGGATCATGTAACTCGCCTTGATCGTTGGGAAC
CGGAGCTGAATGAAGCCATACCAAACGACGAGCGTGACACCACGATGCCTGTAGCAATGGCAACAACGTT
GCGCAAACTATTAACTGGCGAACTACTTACTCTAGCTTCCCGGCAACAATTAATAGACTGGATGGAGGCG
GATAAAGTTGCAGGACCACTTCTGCGCTCGGCCCTTCCGGCTGGCTGGTTTATTGCTGATAAATCTGGAG
CCGGTGAGCGTGGGTCTCGCGGTATCATTGCAGCACTGGGGCCAGATGGTAAGCCCTCCCGTATCGTAGT
TATCTACACGACGGGGAGTCAGGCAACTATGGATGAACGAAATAGACAGATCGCTGAGATAGGTGCCTCA
CTGATTAAGCATTGGTAACTGTCAGACCAAGTTTACTCATATATACTTTAGATTGATTTAAAACTTCATT
TTTAATTTAAAAGGATCTAGGTGAAGATCCTTTTTGATAATCTCATGACCAAAATCCCTTAACGTGAGTT
TTCGTTCCACTGAGCGTCAGACCCCGTAGAAAAGATCAAAGGATCTTCTTGAGATCCTTTTTTTCTGCGC
GTAATCTGCTGCTTGCAAACAAAAAAACCACCGCTACCAGCGGTGGTTTGTTTGCCGGATCAAGAGCTAC
CAACTCTTTTTCCGAAGGTAACTGGCTTCAGCAGAGCGCAGATACCAAATACTGTTCTTCTAGTGTAGCC
GTAGTTAGGCCACCACTTCAAGAACTCTGTAGCACCGCCTACATACCTCGCTCTGCTAATCCTGTTACCA
GTGGCTGCTGCCAGTGGCGATAAGTCGTGTCTTACCGGGTTGGACTCAAGACGATAGTTACCGGATAAGG
CGCAGCGGTCGGGCTGAACGGGGGGTTCGTGCACACAGCCCAGCTTGGAGCGAACGACCTACACCGAACT
GAGATACCTACAGCGTGAGCTATGAGAAAGCGCCACGCTTCCCGAAGGGAGAAAGGCGGACAGGTATCCG
GTAAGCGGCAGGGTCGGAACAGGAGAGCGCACGAGGGAGCTTCCAGGGGGAAACGCCTGGTATCTTTATA
GTCCTGTCGGGTTTCGCCACCTCTGACTTGAGCGTCGATTTTTGTGATGCTCGTCAGGGGGGCGGAGCCT
ATGGAAAAACGCCAGCAACGCGGCCTTTTTACGGTTCCTGGCCTTTTGCTGGCCTTTTGCTCACATGTTC
TTTCCTGCGTTATCCCCTGATTCTGTGGATAACCGTATTACCGCCTTTGAGTGAGCTGATACCGCTCGCC
GCAGCCGAACGACCGAGCGCAGCGAGTCAGTGAGCGAGGAAGCGGAAGAGCGCCCAATACGCAAACCGCC
TCTCCCCGCGCGTTGGCCGATTCATTAATGCAGCAAGCTCATGGCTGACTAATTTTTTTTATTTATGCAG
AGGCCGAGGCCGCCTCGGCCTCTGAGCTATTCCAGAAGTAGTGAGGAGGCTTTTTTGGAGGCCTAGGCTT
TTGCAAAAAGCTCCCCGTGGCACGACAGGTTTCCCGACTGGAAAGCGGGCAGTGAGCGCAACGCAATTAA
TGTGAGTTAGCTCACTCATTAGGCACCCCAGGCTTTACACTTTATGCTTCCGGCTCGTATGTTGTGTGGA
ATTGTGAGCGGATAACAATTTCACACAGGAAACAGCTATGACATGATTACGAATTTCACAAATAAAGCAT
TTTTTTCACTGCATTCTAGTTGTGGTTTGTCCAAACTCATCAATGTATCTTATCATGTCTGGATCAACTG
GATAACTCAAGCTAACCAAAATCATCCCAAACTTCCCACCCCATACCCTATTACCACTGCCAATTACCTG
TGGTTTCATTTACTCTAAACCTGTGATTCCTCTGAATTATTTTCATTTTAAAGAAATTGTATTTGTTAAA
TATGTACTACAAACTTAGTAGT
Features (pLannotate 1.2.2; 27 found; start..end, strand, type, name):
    377..634     +  LTR            5' LTR (truncated): truncated 5' long terminal repeat (LTR) from HIV-1
    681..806     +  misc_feature   HIV-1 Ψ: packaging signal of human immunodeficiency virus type 1
    790..1128    +  CDS            HIV-1 gag (fragment): gag protein from human immunodeficiency virus 1; gag
   1303..1536    +  misc_feature   RRE: The Rev response element (RRE) of HIV-1 allows for Rev-dependent mRNA export from the nucleus to the cytoplasm.
   1913..2013    +  CDS            Rev (fragment): human immunodeficiency virus 1 (HIV-1) Rev protein; rev; enhances nuclear export of unspliced and incompletely spliced viral mRNAs
   2058..2175    +  misc_feature   cPPT/CTS: central polypurine tract and central termination sequence of HIV-1
   2223..3401    +  promoter       EF-1α promoter: strong constitutive promoter for human elongation factor EF-1α
   3422..3442    +  protein_bind   attB1: mutant version of attB; core recombination site for the Gateway® BP reaction BP Clonase™
   3448..6714    +  CDS            PDGFRA: PGFRA_HUMAN - Also known as PDGFR2, RHEPDGFRA. Experimental evidence at protein level: Swiss-Prot protein existence level 1. Tyrosine-protein kinase that acts as a cell-surface receptor for PDGFA, PDGFB and PDGFC and plays an essential role in the regulation of embryonic development, cell proliferation, survival and chemotaxis. Depending on the context, promotes or inhibits cell proliferation and cell migration. Plays an important role in the differentiation of bone marrow-derived mesenchymal stem cells. Required for normal skeleton development and cephalic closure during embryonic development
   6719..6743    -  protein_bind   attB2: mutant version of attB; recombination site for the Gateway® BP reaction BP Clonase™
   6796..6837    +  CDS            V5 tag: epitope tag from simian virus 5
   6963..7425    +  misc_feature   IRES: internal ribosome entry site (IRES) of the encephalomyocarditis virus (EMCV)
   7439..8158    +  CDS            EGFP: the original enhanced GFP (Yang et al., 1996) mammalian codon-optimized
   8172..8760    +  misc_feature   WPRE: woodchuck hepatitis virus posttranscriptional regulatory element
   8768..8833    +  CDS            nef (fragment): NEF_HV1Z2 - Experimental evidence at protein level: Swiss-Prot protein existence level 1. Extracellular Nef protein targets CD4(+) T-lymphocytes for apoptosis by interacting with CXCR4 surface receptors. From Human immunodeficiency virus type 1 group M subtype D (isolate Z2/CDC-Z34) (HIV-1).
   8835..9068    +  LTR            3' LTR (ΔU3): self-inactivating 3' long terminal repeat (LTR) from HIV-1
   9273..9377    +  promoter       AmpR promoter: bla
   9378..10238   +  CDS            AmpR: β-lactamase; bla; confers resistance to ampicillin, carbenicillin, and related antibiotics
  10409..10997   +  rep_origin     ori: high-copy-number ColE1/pMB1/pBR322/pUC origin of replication
  11180..11234   +  CDS            lacI (fragment): lac repressor; lacI; The lac repressor binds to the lac operator to inhibit transcription in E. coli. This inhibition can be relieved by adding lactose or isopropyl-β-D-thiogalactopyranoside (IPTG).
  11240..11333   +  rep_origin     SV40 ori (fragment): SV40 origin of replication
  11358..11395   +  CDS            lacI (fragment): lac repressor; lacI; The lac repressor binds to the lac operator to inhibit transcription in E. coli. This inhibition can be relieved by adding lactose or isopropyl-β-D-thiogalactopyranoside (IPTG).
  11408..11429   +  protein_bind   CAP binding site: CAP binding activates transcription in the presence of cAMP. E. coli catabolite activator protein
  11444..11474   +  promoter       lac promoter: promoter for the E. coli lac operon
  11478..11500   +  protein_bind   lac operator (fragment): The lac repressor binds to the lac operator to inhibit transcription in E. coli. This inhibition can be relieved by adding lactose or isopropyl-β-D-thiogalactopyranoside (IPTG). lac repressor encoded by lacI
  11532..11615   +  polyA_signal   SV40 poly(A) signal (fragment): SV40 polyadenylation signal
  11782..329     +  CDS            nef (fragment) (across the origin): NEF_HV1BR - Experimental evidence at protein level: Swiss-Prot protein existence level 1. Extracellular Nef protein targets CD4(+) T-lymphocytes for apoptosis by interacting with CXCR4 surface receptors (PubMed:14990729). From Human immunodeficiency virus type 1 group M subtype B (isolate BRU/LAI) (HIV-1).
