[The description below was written by a language model from this plasmid's Addgene catalogue record and pLannotate feature annotations shown in this document.]
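Description:
pHAGE-PDGFRA-R558C is an HIV-1-derived lentiviral expression plasmid of about 11.8 kb, built on the pHAGE backbone to deliver a mutant form of the human receptor tyrosine kinase PDGFRA into mammalian cells. It is propagated in E. coli through a high-copy ColE1/pUC-type origin and selected with ampicillin via the β-lactamase gene. The backbone also carries short remnants of lac regulatory sequences and SV40 origin and poly(A) fragments, which appear to be cloning leftovers.

The viral portion runs from a truncated 5' LTR through the Ψ packaging signal with a gag fragment, the Rev response element for Rev-dependent nuclear export of the genomic RNA, and the cPPT/CTS, ending in a ΔU3 self-inactivating 3' LTR that silences LTR promoter activity after integration. Within this frame, the constitutive human EF-1α promoter drives the PDGFRA open reading frame carrying the R558C substitution. The ORF is flanked by attB1 and attB2 sites, consistent with its insertion by Gateway recombination. A V5 epitope tag lies just downstream of attB2, but the record does not state whether it is translated in frame with the receptor. An EMCV IRES then allows EGFP to be translated from the same transcript, marking transduced cells, and a WPRE enhances transcript expression.

The stated purpose is lentiviral expression of PDGFRA R558C. The associated publication concerns systematic functional annotation of somatic mutations in cancer, so the construct likely serves to test this variant's functional effect in transduced cells. Packaging functions are not encoded and must be supplied in trans.
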