Addgene plasmid #116451: pHAGE-PDGFRA-R558C
Purpose: Lentiviral expression of PDGFRA R558C
Depositing lab: Gordon Mills & Kenneth Scott. Depositing organization: Baylor College of Medicine. Publication: Systematic Functional Annotation of Somatic Mutations in Cancer. Ng PK, Li J, Jeong KJ, Shao S, Chen H, Tsang YH, Sengupta S, Wang Z, Bhavana VH, Tran R, Soewito S, Minussi DC, Moreno D, Kong K, Dogruluk T, Lu H, Gao J, Tokheim C, Zhou DC, Johnson AM, Zeng J, Ip CKM, Ju Z, Wester M, Yu S, Li Y, Vellano CP, Schultz N, Karchin R, Ding L, Lu Y, Cheung LWT, Chen K, Shaw KR, Meric-Bernstam F, Scott KL, Yi S, Sahni N, Liang H, Mills GB. Cancer Cell. 2018 Mar 12;33(3):450-462.e10. doi: 10.1016/j.ccell.2018.01.021. PubMed 29533785.
Backbone
  Vector backbone: pHAGE
  Vector type: Lentiviral
Growth in bacteria
  Bacterial resistance: Ampicillin, 100 μg/mL
  Growth temperature: 37°C
  Growth strain: Stbl3
  Copy number: High Copy
Gene/Insert
  Gene/Insert name: PDGFRA
  Species: H. sapiens (human)
  Mutation: R558C
  Entrez Gene: PDGFRA (a.k.a. CD140A, PDGFR-2, PDGFR2)
  Cloning method: Gateway Cloning
Terms and licenses: Academic/Nonprofit Terms; Industry Terms: Not Available to Industry
How to cite: pHAGE-PDGFRA-R558C was a gift from Gordon Mills & Kenneth Scott (Addgene plasmid # 116451 ; http://n2t.net/addgene:116451 ; RRID:Addgene_116451)
